Addgene plasmid #237154: NanoBRET Assay Acceptor Vector, GR
Purpose: Express GR-NanoLuc(R) Fusion Protein in Mammalian Cells under a CMV promoter
Depositing lab: Promega Corporation.
Backbone
  Vector backbone: pFC32K Nluc CMV-neo Flexi(R) Vector
  Vector type: Mammalian Expression
  Selectable markers: Neomycin (select with G418)
Growth in bacteria
  Bacterial resistance: Ampicillin, 100 μg/mL
  Growth temperature: 37°C
  Growth strain: DH5alpha
  Copy number: High Copy
Gene/Insert
  Gene/Insert name: GR
  Species: H. sapiens (human)
  Mutation: None
  Entrez Gene: NR3C1 (a.k.a. GCCR, GCR, GCRST, GR, GRL)
  Promoter: CMV
  Tag / fusion protein: HaloTag (N terminal on insert)
  Cloning method: Other
  Sequencing primers: 5′ NA
Terms and licenses: Academic/Nonprofit Terms; Industry Terms
How to cite: NanoBRET Assay Acceptor Vector, GR was a gift from Promega Corporation (Addgene plasmid # 237154 ; http://n2t.net/addgene:237154 ; RRID:Addgene_237154)
