[The description below was written by a language model from this plasmid's Addgene catalogue record and pLannotate feature annotations shown in this document.]
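Description:
NanoBRET Assay Acceptor Vector, GR is catalogued as a mammalian expression plasmid built on the pFC32K Nluc CMV-neo Flexi backbone and intended to express human glucocorticoid receptor (GR, gene NR3C1) as a fusion protein from a CMV promoter. The record is internally inconsistent, and the differences should be checked before use. The name calls it an "acceptor" vector and the tag field lists an N-terminal HaloTag, whereas the stated purpose and backbone describe a GR-NanoLuc fusion, which would be the energy donor in a NanoBRET pair.

The depositor's 7.1 kb sequence matches the NanoLuc description. The CMV enhancer/promoter is followed by a chimeric intron and a T7 promoter. These precede the NR3C1 coding sequence, with NanoLuc luciferase downstream at the C-terminal end and an SV40 polyadenylation signal after it. A separate SV40 early/EM7 promoter cassette drives neo with a synthetic poly(A) signal, giving G418 selection in mammalian cells and kanamycin resistance in bacteria. A high-copy ColE1/pUC origin and a cer site for monomer maintenance complete the backbone.

The repository's 5.5 kb sequencing result shows something different. It has the same CMV–intron–T7 arrangement, but this drives CD274 (PD-L1) followed by a TEV site and a C-terminal HaloTag, with no NR3C1 or NanoLuc annotated. In this sequence NeoR/KanR is annotated without an SV40 promoter. Neither table contains an ampicillin resistance gene, despite the catalogue listing ampicillin; the only marker annotated is NeoR/KanR. As intended, such constructs serve in bioluminescence resonance energy transfer assays of protein interactions or target engagement in live cells.
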