Features (pLannotate 1.2.2; 20 found; start..end, strand, type, name):
    140..517     +  enhancer       CMV enhancer: human cytomegalovirus immediate early enhancer
    519..718     +  promoter       CMV promoter: human cytomegalovirus (CMV) immediate early promoter
    857..989     +  intron         chimeric intron: chimera between introns from human β-globin and immunoglobulin heavy chain genes
   1033..1051    +  promoter       T7 promoter: promoter for bacteriophage T7 RNA polymerase
   1065..3395    +  CDS            NR3C1: GCR_HUMAN - Also known as GRL. Experimental evidence at protein level: Swiss-Prot protein existence level 1. [Isoform Alpha-D3]: Has lowest transcriptional activation activity of all isoforms created by alternative initiation (PubMed:15866175, PubMed:23820903). Has transcriptional repression activity (PubMed:23303127). From Homo sapiens (Human).
   3450..3962    +  CDS            Nluc: NanoLuc® luciferase human codon-optimized
   3971..4000    +  misc_feature   MCS (fragment): pUC18/19 multiple cloning site
   4007..4056    +  CDS            SET1 (fragment): solubility-enhancement tag derived from T7 phage gene 10B
   4064..4083    +  terminator     T7 terminator (fragment): transcription terminator for bacteriophage T7 RNA polymerase
   4105..4226    -  polyA_signal   SV40 poly(A) signal: SV40 polyadenylation signal
   4249..4317    -  CDS            large T antigen (fragment): large T antigen from SV40 (simian virus 40)
   4322..4354    +  rep_origin     M13 ori (fragment): M13 bacteriophage origin of replication; arrow indicates direction of (+) strand synthesis
   4355..4406    -  misc_feature   bom (fragment): basis of mobility region from pBR322
   4471..4828    +  promoter       SV40 promoter: SV40 enhancer and early promoter
   4843..4890    +  promoter       EM7 promoter: synthetic bacterial promoter&nbsp
   4922..5713    +  CDS            neo: KKA2_KLEPN - Also known as kan, nptII. Experimental evidence at protein level: Swiss-Prot protein existence level 1. Resistance to kanamycin, neomycin, paromomycin, ribostamycin, butirosin and gentamicin B. From Klebsiella pneumoniae.
   5780..5828    +  polyA_signal   poly(A) signal: synthetic polyadenylation signal
   5849..5938    -  CDS            tnpA (fragment): TN5P_ECOLX - Also known as tnp. Experimental evidence at protein level: Swiss-Prot protein existence level 1. Mediates transposition of transposon Tn5 by a 'cut and paste' mechanism. First, the monomeric transposase binds the 19 bp inverted DNA repeats flanking the transposon. Then, dimerization of the DNA- bound transposase creates a synaptic DNA complex. After nicking of the first DNA strand, excision of the transposon proceeds through a series of intermediates. The transposase then mediates the insertion of the transposon at a new site by strand transfer. The activity of the wild- type tran
   6067..6655    -  rep_origin     ori: high-copy-number ColE1/pMB1/pBR322/pUC origin of replication
   6771..7054    +  misc_feature   cer region: ColE1-derived recombination site that helps to maintain plasmids as monomers
>Addgene plasmid #237154 | NanoBRET Assay Acceptor Vector, GR | depositor full sequence | sequence record 470668 | NanoBRET Assay Acceptor Vector, GR sequence 7107 bps
TCAATATTGGCCATTAGCCATATTATTCATTGGTTATATAGCATAAATCAATATTGGCTATTGGCCATTG
CATACGTTGTATCTATATCATAATATGTACATTTATATTGGCTCATGTCCAATATGACCGCCATGTTGGC
ATTGATTATTGACTAGTTATTAATAGTAATCAATTACGGGGTCATTAGTTCATAGCCCATATATGGAGTT
CCGCGTTACATAACTTACGGTAAATGGCCCGCCTGGCTGACCGCCCAACGACCCCCGCCCATTGACGTCA
ATAATGACGTATGTTCCCATAGTAACGCCAATAGGGACTTTCCATTGACGTCAATGGGTGGAGTATTTAC
GGTAAACTGCCCACTTGGCAGTACATCAAGTGTATCATATGCCAAGTCCGCCCCCTATTGACGTCAATGA
CGGTAAATGGCCCGCCTGGCATTATGCCCAGTACATGACCTTACGGGACTTTCCTACTTGGCAGTACATC
TACGTATTAGTCATCGCTATTACCATGGTGATGCGGTTTTGGCAGTACACCAATGGGCGTGGATAGCGGT
TTGACTCACGGGGATTTCCAAGTCTCCACCCCATTGACGTCAATGGGAGTTTGTTTTGGCACCAAAATCA
ACGGGACTTTCCAAAATGTCGTAATAACCCCGCCCCGTTGACGCAAATGGGCGGTAGGCGTGTACGGTGG
GAGGTCTATATAAGCAGAGCTGGTTTAGTGAACCGTCAGATCACTAGAAGCTTTATTGCGGTAGTTTATC
ACAGTTAAATTGCTAACGCAGTCAGTGCTTCTGACACAACAGTCTCGAACTTAAGCTGCAGAAGTTGGTC
GTGAGGCACTGGGCAGGTAAGTATCAAGGTTACAAGACAGGTTTAAGGAGACCAATAGAAACTGGGCTTG
TCGAGACAGAGAAGACTCTTGCGTTTCTGATAGGCACCTATTGGTCTTACTGACATCCACTTTGCCTTTC
TCTCCACAGGTGTCCACTCCCAGTTCAATTACAGCTCTTAAGGCTAGAGTATTAATACGACTCACTATAG
GGCTAGCGATCGCCATGGACTCCAAAGAATCATTAACTCCTGGTAGAGAAGAAAACCCCAGCAGTGTGCT
TGCTCAGGAGAGGGGAGATGTGATGGACTTCTATAAAACCCTAAGAGGAGGAGCTACTGTGAAGGTTTCT
GCGTCTTCACCCTCACTGGCTGTCGCTTCTCAATCAGACTCCAAGCAGCGAAGACTTTTGGTTGATTTTC
CAAAAGGCTCAGTAAGCAATGCGCAGCAGCCAGATCTGTCCAAAGCAGTTTCACTCTCAATGGGACTGTA
TATGGGAGAGACAGAAACAAAAGTGATGGGAAATGACCTGGGATTCCCACAGCAGGGCCAAATCAGCCTT
TCCTCGGGGGAAACAGACTTAAAGCTTTTGGAAGAAAGCATTGCAAACCTCAATAGGTCGACCAGTGTTC
CAGAGAACCCCAAGAGTTCAGCATCCACTGCTGTGTCTGCTGCCCCCACAGAGAAGGAGTTTCCAAAAAC
TCACTCTGATGTATCTTCAGAACAGCAACATTTGAAGGGCCAGACTGGCACCAACGGTGGCAATGTGAAA
TTGTATACCACAGACCAAAGCACCTTTGACATTTTGCAGGATTTGGAGTTTTCTTCTGGGTCCCCAGGTA
AAGAGACGAATGAGAGTCCTTGGAGATCAGACCTGTTGATAGATGAAAACTGTTTGCTTTCTCCTCTGGC
GGGAGAAGACGATTCATTCCTTTTGGAAGGAAACTCGAATGAGGACTGCAAGCCTCTCATTTTACCGGAC
ACTAAACCCAAAATTAAGGATAATGGAGATCTGGTTTTGTCAAGCCCCAGTAATGTAACACTGCCCCAAG
TGAAAACAGAAAAAGAAGATTTCATCGAACTCTGCACCCCTGGGGTAATTAAGCAAGAGAAACTGGGCAC
AGTTTACTGTCAGGCAAGCTTTCCTGGAGCAAATATAATTGGTAATAAAATGTCTGCCATTTCTGTTCAT
GGTGTGAGTACCTCTGGAGGACAGATGTACCACTATGACATGAATACAGCATCCCTTTCTCAACAGCAGG
ATCAGAAGCCTATTTTTAATGTCATTCCACCAATTCCCGTTGGTTCCGAAAATTGGAATAGGTGCCAAGG
ATCTGGAGATGACAACTTGACTTCTCTGGGGACTCTGAACTTCCCTGGTCGAACAGTTTTTTCTAATGGC
TATTCAAGCCCCAGCATGAGACCAGATGTAAGCTCTCCTCCATCCAGCTCCTCAACAGCAACAACAGGAC
CACCTCCCAAACTCTGCCTGGTGTGCTCTGATGAAGCTTCAGGATGTCATTATGGAGTCTTAACTTGTGG
AAGCTGTAAAGTTTTCTTCAAAAGAGCAGTGGAAGGACAGCACAATTACCTATGTGCTGGAAGGAATGAT
TGCATCATCGATAAAATTCGAAGAAAAAACTGCCCAGCATGCCGCTATCGAAAATGTCTTCAGGCTGGAA
TGAACCTGGAAGCTCGAAAAACAAAGAAAAAAATAAAAGGAATTCAGCAGGCCACTACAGGAGTCTCACA
AGAAACCTCTGAAAATCCTGGTAACAAAACAATAGTTCCTGCAACGTTACCACAACTCACCCCTACCCTG
GTGTCACTGTTGGAGGTTATTGAACCTGAAGTGTTATATGCAGGATATGATAGCTCTGTTCCAGACTCAA
CTTGGAGGATCATGACTACGCTCAACATGTTAGGAGGGCGGCAAGTGATTGCAGCAGTGAAATGGGCAAA
GGCAATACCAGGTTTCAGGAACTTACACCTGGATGACCAAATGACCCTACTGCAGTACTCCTGGATGTTT
CTTATGGCATTTGCTCTGGGGTGGAGATCATATAGACAATCAAGTGCAAACCTGCTGTGTTTTGCTCCTG
ATCTGATTATTAATGAGCAGAGAATGACTCTACCCTGCATGTACGACCAATGTAAACACATGCTGTATGT
TTCCTCTGAGTTACACAGGCTTCAGGTATCTTATGAAGAGTATCTCTGTATGAAAACCTTACTGCTTCTC
TCTTCAGTTCCTAAGGACGGTCTGAAGAGCCAAGAGCTATTTGATGAAATTAGAATGACCTACATCAAAG
AGCTAGGAAAAGCCATTGTCAAGAGGGAAGGAAACTCCAGCCAGAACTGGCAGCGGTTTTATCAACTGAC
AAAACTCTTGGATTCTATGCATGAAGTGGTTGAAAATCTCCTTAACTATTGCTTCCAAACATTTTTGGAT
AAGACCATGAGTATTGAATTCCCCGAGATGTTAGCTGAAATCATCACCAATCAGATACCAAAATATTCAA
ATGGAAATATCAAAAAACTTCTGTTTCATCAAAAGGTTTCTCTCGGTGGTTCAGGTGGTGGCGGGAGCGG
TGGAGGGAGCAGCGGTGGAGTCTTCACACTCGAAGATTTCGTTGGGGACTGGCGACAGACAGCCGGCTAC
AACCTGGACCAAGTCCTTGAACAGGGAGGTGTGTCCAGTTTGTTTCAGAATCTCGGGGTGTCCGTAACTC
CGATCCAAAGGATTGTCCTGAGCGGTGAAAATGGGCTGAAGATCGACATCCATGTCATCATCCCGTATGA
AGGTCTGAGCGGCGACCAAATGGGCCAGATCGAAAAAATTTTTAAGGTGGTGTACCCTGTGGATGATCAT
CACTTTAAGGTGATCCTGCACTATGGCACACTGGTAATCGACGGGGTTACGCCGAACATGATCGACTATT
TCGGACGGCCGTATGAAGGCATCGCCGTGTTCGACGGCAAAAAGATCACTGTAACAGGGACCCTGTGGAA
CGGCAACAAAATTATCGACGAGCGCCTGATCAACCCCGACGGCTCCCTGCTGTTCCGAGTAACCATCAAC
GGAGTGACCGGCTGGCGGCTGTGCGAACGCATTCTGGCGTAAGGCCGCGACTCTAGAGTCGACCTGCAGG
CATGCAAGCTGATCCGGCTGCTAACAAAGCCCGAAAGGAAGCTGAGTTGGCTGCTGCCACCGCTGAGCAA
TAACTAGCATAACCCCTTGGGGCGGCCGCTTCGAGCAGACATGATAAGATACATTGATGAGTTTGGACAA
ACCACAACTAGAATGCAGTGAAAAAAATGCTTTATTTGTGAAATTTGTGATGCTATTGCTTTATTTGTAA
CCATTATAAGCTGCAATAAACAAGTTAACAACAACAATTGCATTCATTTTATGTTTCAGGTTCAGGGGGA
GATGTGGGAGGTTTTTTTAAGCAAGTAAAACCTCTACAAATGTGGTAAAATCGAATTTTAACAAAATATT
AACGCTTACAATTTCCTGATGCGGTATTTTCTCCTTACGCATCTGTGCGGTATTTCACACCGCATACGCG
GATCTGCGCAGCACCATGGCCTGAAATAACCTCTGAAAGAGGAACTTGGTTAGGTACCTTCTGAGGCGGA
AAGAACCAGCTGTGGAATGTGTGTCAGTTAGGGTGTGGAAAGTCCCCAGGCTCCCCAGCAGGCAGAAGTA
TGCAAAGCATGCATCTCAATTAGTCAGCAACCAGGTGTGGAAAGTCCCCAGGCTCCCCAGCAGGCAGAAG
TATGCAAAGCATGCATCTCAATTAGTCAGCAACCATAGTCCCGCCCCTAACTCCGCCCATCCCGCCCCTA
ACTCCGCCCAGTTCCGCCCATTCTCCGCCCCATGGCTGACTAATTTTTTTTATTTATGCAGAGGCCGAGG
CCGCCTCGGCCTCTGAGCTATTCCAGAAGTAGTGAGGAGGCTTTTTTGGAGGCCTAGGCTTTTGCAAAAA
GCTTAATTAACTGTTGACAATTAATCATCGGCATAGTATATCGGCATAGTATAATACGACAAGGTGAGGA
ACTAAACCCAGGAGGCAGATCATGATTGAACAAGATGGATTGCACGCAGGTTCTCCGGCCGCTTGGGTGG
AGAGGCTATTCGGCTATGACTGGGCACAACAGACAATCGGCTGCTCTGATGCCGCCGTGTTCCGGCTGTC
AGCGCAGGGGCGCCCGGTTCTTTTTGTCAAGACCGACCTGTCCGGTGCCCTGAATGAACTGCAGGACGAG
GCAGCGCGGCTATCGTGGCTGGCCACGACGGGCGTTCCTTGCGCAGCTGTGCTCGACGTTGTCACTGAAG
CGGGAAGGGACTGGCTGCTATTGGGCGAAGTGCCGGGGCAGGATCTCCTGTCATCTCACCTTGCTCCTGC
CGAGAAAGTATCCATCATGGCTGATGCAATGCGGCGGCTGCATACGCTTGATCCGGCTACCTGCCCATTC
GACCACCAAGCGAAACATCGCATCGAGCGAGCACGTACTCGGATGGAAGCCGGTCTTGTCGATCAGGATG
ATCTGGACGAAGAGCATCAGGGGCTCGCGCCAGCCGAACTGTTCGCCAGGCTCAAGGCGCGCATGCCCGA
CGGCGAGGATCTCGTCGTGACCCATGGCGATGCCTGCTTGCCGAATATCATGGTGGAAAATGGCCGCTTT
TCTGGATTCATCGACTGTGGCCGGCTGGGTGTGGCGGACCGCTATCAGGACATAGCGTTGGCTACCCGTG
ATATTGCTGAAGAGCTTGGCGGCGAATGGGCTGACCGCTTCCTCGTGCTTTACGGTATCGCCGCTCCCGA
TTCGCAGCGCATCGCCTTCTATCGCCTTCTTGACGAGTTCTTCTGAGCGGGACTCTGGGGTTCGAAATGA
CCGACCAAGCGACGCCCAACCTGCCATCACGATGGCCGCAATAAAATATCTTTATTTTCATTACATCTGT
GTGTTGGTTTTTTGTGTGAATCGATAGCGATAAGGATCCTCTTTGCGCTTGCGTTTTCCCTTGTCCAGAT
AGCCCAGTAGCTGACATTCATCCGGGGTCAGCACCGTTTCTGCGGACTGGCTTTCTACCCGGTATCAGCT
CACTCAAAGGCGGTAATACGGTTATCCACAGAATCAGGGGATAACGCAGGAAAGAACATGTGAGCAAAAG
GCCAGCAAAAGGCCAGGAACCGTAAAAAGGCCGCGTTGCTGGCGTTTTTCCATAGGCTCCGCCCCCCTGA
CGAGCATCACAAAAATCGACGCTCAAGTCAGAGGTGGCGAAACCCGACAGGACTATAAAGATACCAGGCG
TTTCCCCCTGGAAGCTCCCTCGTGCGCTCTCCTGTTCCGACCCTGCCGCTTACCGGATACCTGTCCGCCT
TTCTCCCTTCGGGAAGCGTGGCGCTTTCTCATAGCTCACGCTGTAGGTATCTCAGTTCGGTGTAGGTCGT
TCGCTCCAAGCTGGGCTGTGTGCACGAACCCCCCGTTCAGCCCGACCGCTGCGCCTTATCCGGTAACTAT
CGTCTTGAGTCCAACCCGGTAAGACACGACTTATCGCCACTGGCAGCAGCCACTGGTAACAGGATTAGCA
GAGCGAGGTATGTAGGCGGTGCTACAGAGTTCTTGAAGTGGTGGCCTAACTACGGCTACACTAGAAGGAC
AGTATTTGGTATCTGCGCTCTGCTGAAGCCAGTTACCTTCGGAAAAAGAGTTGGTAGCTCTTGATCCGGC
AAACAAACCACCGCTGGTAGCGGTGGTTTTTTTGTTTGCAAGCAGCAGATTACGCGCAGAAAAAAAGGAT
TTCAAGAAGATCCTTTGATCTTTTCTACGGGGTCTGACGCTCAGTGGAACGAAAACTCACGTTAAGGGAT
TTTGGTCATGAGATTATCAAAAAGGATCTTCACCTAGATCCTTTTATAGTCCGGAAATACAGGAACGCAC
GCTGGATGGCCCTTCGCTGGGATGGTGAAACCATGAAAAATGGCAGCTTCAGTGGATTAAGTGGGGGTAA
TGTGGCCTGTACCCTCTGGTTGCATAGGTATTCATACGGTTAAAATTTATCAGGCGCGATTGCGGCAGTT
TTTCGGGTGGTTTGTTGCCATTTTTACCTGTCTGCTGCCGTGATCGCGCTGAACGCGTTTTAGCGGTGCG
TACAATTAAGGGATTATGGTAAATCCACTTACTGTCTGCCCTCGTAGCCATCGAGATAAACCGCAGTACT
CCGGCCACGATGCGTCCGGCGTAGAGGATCGAGATCT
