Features (pLannotate 1.2.2; 17 found; start..end, strand, type, name):
     53..252     -  promoter       CMV promoter: human cytomegalovirus (CMV) immediate early promoter
    254..631     -  enhancer       CMV enhancer: human cytomegalovirus immediate early enhancer
    824..1107    -  misc_feature   cer region: ColE1-derived recombination site that helps to maintain plasmids as monomers
   1223..1811    +  rep_origin     ori: high-copy-number ColE1/pMB1/pBR322/pUC origin of replication
   1983..2777    -  CDS            NeoR/KanR: aminoglycoside phosphotransferase from Tn5; aph(3')-II (or nptII); confers resistance to neomycin, kanamycin, and G418 (Geneticin®)
   2809..2910    -  CDS            tnpA (fragment): TN5P_ECOLX - Also known as tnp. Experimental evidence at protein level: Swiss-Prot protein existence level 1. Mediates transposition of transposon Tn5 by a 'cut and paste' mechanism. First, the monomeric transposase binds the 19 bp inverted DNA repeats flanking the transposon. Then, dimerization of the DNA- bound transposase creates a synaptic DNA complex. After nicking of the first DNA strand, excision of the transposon proceeds through a series of intermediates. The transposase then mediates the insertion of the transposon at a new site by strand transfer. The activity of the wild- type tran
   2912..3064    +  CDS            tnpA (fragment): TN5P_ECOLX - Also known as tnp. Experimental evidence at protein level: Swiss-Prot protein existence level 1. Mediates transposition of transposon Tn5 by a 'cut and paste' mechanism. First, the monomeric transposase binds the 19 bp inverted DNA repeats flanking the transposon. Then, dimerization of the DNA- bound transposase creates a synaptic DNA complex. After nicking of the first DNA strand, excision of the transposon proceeds through a series of intermediates. The transposase then mediates the insertion of the transposon at a new site by strand transfer. The activity of the wild- type tran
   3085..3153    +  CDS            large T antigen (fragment): large T antigen from SV40 (simian virus 40)
   3176..3297    +  polyA_signal   SV40 poly(A) signal: SV40 polyadenylation signal
   3319..3338    -  terminator     T7 terminator (fragment): transcription terminator for bacteriophage T7 RNA polymerase
   3346..3395    -  CDS            SET1 (fragment): solubility-enhancement tag derived from T7 phage gene 10B
   3402..3430    -  misc_feature   MCS (fragment): pUC18/19 multiple cloning site
   3441..4324    -  CDS            HaloTag® (fragment): modified bacterial dehalogenase that forms covalent bonds with chloroalkane derivatives
   4340..4360    -  CDS            TEV site: tobacco etch virus (TEV) protease recognition and cleavage site
   4382..5251    -  CDS            CD274: PD1L1_HUMAN - Also known as B7H1, PDCD1L1, PDCD1LG1, PDL1. Experimental evidence at protein level: Swiss-Prot protein existence level 1. The PDCD1-mediated inhibitory pathway is exploited by tumors to attenuate anti-tumor immunity and escape destruction by the immune system, thereby facilitating tumor survival (PubMed:28813417, PubMed:28813410). The interaction with PDCD1/PD-1 inhibits cytotoxic T lymphocytes (CTLs) effector function (By similarity). The blockage of the PDCD1-mediated pathway results in the reversal of the exhausted T- cell phenotype and the normalization of the anti-tumor res
   5265..5283    -  promoter       T7 promoter: promoter for bacteriophage T7 RNA polymerase
   5327..5459    -  intron         chimeric intron: chimera between introns from human β-globin and immunoglobulin heavy chain genes
>Addgene plasmid #237154 | NanoBRET Assay Acceptor Vector, GR | addgene full sequence | sequence record 474576 | Addgene NGS Result
GATAAACTACCGCAATAAAGCTTCTAGTGATCTGACGGTTCACTAAACCAGCTCTGCTTATATAGACCTC
CCACCGTACACGCCTACCGCCCATTTGCGTCAACGGGGCGGGGTTATTACGACATTTTGGAAAGTCCCGT
TGATTTTGGTGCCAAAACAAACTCCCATTGACGTCAATGGGGTGGAGACTTGGAAATCCCCGTGAGTCAA
ACCGCTATCCACGCCCATTGGTGTACTGCCAAAACCGCATCACCATGGTAATAGCGATGACTAATACGTA
GATGTACTGCCAAGTAGGAAAGTCCCGTAAGGTCATGTACTGGGCATAATGCCAGGCGGGCCATTTACCG
TCATTGACGTCAATAGGGGGCGGACTTGGCATATGATACACTTGATGTACTGCCAAGTGGGCAGTTTACC
GTAAATACTCCACCCATTGACGTCAATGGAAAGTCCCTATTGGCGTTACTATGGGAACATACGTCATTAT
TGACGTCAATGGGCGGGGGTCGTTGGGCGGTCAGCCAGGCGGGCCATTTACCGTAAGTTATGTAACGCGG
AACTCCATATATGGGCTATGAACTAATGACCCCGTAATTGATTACTATTAATAACTAGTCAATAATCAAT
GCCAACATGGCGGTCATATTGGACATGAGCCAATATAAATGTACATATTATGATATAGATACAACGTATG
CAATGGCCAATAGCCAATATTGATTTATGCTATATAACCAATGAATAATATGGCTAATGGCCAATATTGA
AGATCTCGATCCTCTACGCCGGACGCATCGTGGCCGGAGTACTGCGGTTTATCTCGATGGCTACGAGGGC
AGACAGTAAGTGGATTTACCATAATCCCTTAATTGTACGCACCGCTAAAACGCGTTCAGCGCGATCACGG
CAGCAGACAGGTAAAAATGGCAACAAACCACCCGAAAAACTGCCGCAATCGCGCCTGATAAATTTTAACC
GTATGAATACCTATGCAACCAGAGGGTACAGGCCACATTACCCCCACTTAATCCACTGAAGCTGCCATTT
TTCATGGTTTCACCATCCCAGCGAAGGGCCATCCAGCGTGCGTTCCTGTATTTCCGGACTATAAAAGGAT
CTAGGTGAAGATCCTTTTTGATAATCTCATGACCAAAATCCCTTAACGTGAGTTTTCGTTCCACTGAGCG
TCAGACCCCGTAGAAAAGATCAAAGGATCTTCTTGAAATCCTTTTTTTCTGCGCGTAATCTGCTGCTTGC
AAACAAAAAAACCACCGCTACCAGCGGTGGTTTGTTTGCCGGATCAAGAGCTACCAACTCTTTTTCCGAA
GGTAACTGGCTTCAGCAGAGCGCAGATACCAAATACTGTCCTTCTAGTGTAGCCGTAGTTAGGCCACCAC
TTCAAGAACTCTGTAGCACCGCCTACATACCTCGCTCTGCTAATCCTGTTACCAGTGGCTGCTGCCAGTG
GCGATAAGTCGTGTCTTACCGGGTTGGACTCAAGACGATAGTTACCGGATAAGGCGCAGCGGTCGGGCTG
AACGGGGGGTTCGTGCACACAGCCCAGCTTGGAGCGAACGACCTACACCGAACTGAGATACCTACAGCGT
GAGCTATGAGAAAGCGCCACGCTTCCCGAAGGGAGAAAGGCGGACAGGTATCCGGTAAGCGGCAGGGTCG
GAACAGGAGAGCGCACGAGGGAGCTTCCAGGGGGAAACGCCTGGTATCTTTATAGTCCTGTCGGGTTTCG
CCACCTCTGACTTGAGCGTCGATTTTTGTGATGCTCGTCAGGGGGGCGGAGCCTATGGAAAAACGCCAGC
AACGCGGCCTTTTTACGGTTCCTGGCCTTTTGCTGGCCTTTTGCTCACATGTTCTTTCCTGCGTTATCCC
CTGATTCTGTGGATAACCGTATTACCGCCTTTGAGTGAGCTGATACCGGTTGGGCGTCGCTTGGTCGGTC
ATTTCGAACCCCAGAGTCCCGCTCAGAAGAACTCGTCAAGAAGGCGATAGAAGGCGATGCGCTGCGAATC
GGGAGCGGCGATACCGTAAAGCACGAGGAAGCGGTCAGCCCATTCGCCGCCAAGCTCTTCAGCAATATCA
CGGGTAGCCAACGCTATGTCCTGATAGCGGTCCGCCACACCCAGCCGGCCACAGTCGATGAATCCAGAAA
AGCGGCCATTTTCCACCATGATATTCGGCAAGCAGGCATCGCCATGAGTCACGACGAGATCCTCACCATC
CGGCATACGCGCCTTGAGCCTGGCGAACAGTTCGGCTGGCGCGAGCCCCTGATGCTCTTCGTCCAGATCA
TCCTGATCGACAAGACCGGCTTCCATCCGAGTGCGTGCTCGCTCGATGCGATGTTTCGCTTGGTGGTCGA
ATGGGCAGGTAGCCGGATCAAGCGTATGCAGCCGCCGCATTGCATCAGCCATGATGGATACTTTCTCGGC
AGGAGCAAGGTGAGATGACAGGAGATCCTGCCCCGGCACTTCGCCCAATAGCAGCCAGTCCCTTCCCGCT
TCAGTGACAACGTCGAGCACAGCTGCGCAAGGAACGCCCGTCGTGGCCAGCCACGATAGCCGCGCTGCCT
CGTCCTGCAGTTCATTCAGGGCACCGGACAGGTCGGTCTTGACAAAAAGAACCGGGCGCCCCTGCGCTGA
CAGCCGGAACACGGCGGCATCAGAGCAGCCGATTGTCTGTTGTGCCCAGTCATAGCCGAATAGCCTCTCC
ACCCAAGCGGCCGGAGAACCTGCGTGCAATCCATCTTGTTCAAGCATGCGAAACGACCGTCATCCTGTCT
CTTGATCAGATCTTGATCCCCTGCGCCATCAGATCCTTGGCGGCAAGAAAGCCATCCAGTTTACTTTGCA
GGGCTTCCCAACCTTACCAGAGGGCGCCCCAGCTGGCAATTCTTTTGAAGCTCACGCTGCCGCAAGCACT
CAGGGCGCAAGGGCTGCTAAAGGAAGCGGAACACGTAGAAAGCCAGTCCGCAGAAACGGTGCTGACCCCG
GATGAATGTCAGCTACTGGGCTATCTGGACAAGGGAAAACGCAAGCGCAAAGAGGATCCATTAGAATTCG
ATTTTACCACATTTGTAGAGGTTTTACTTGCTTAAAAAAACCTCCCACATCTCCCCCTGAACCTGAAACA
TAAAATGAATGCAATTGTTGTTGTTAACTTGTTTATTGCAGCTTATAATGGTTACAAATAAAGCAATAGC
ATCACAAATTTCACAAATAAAGCATTTTTTTCACTGCATTCTAGTTGTGGTTTGTCCAAACTCATCAATG
TATCTTATCATGTCTGCTCGAAGCGGCCGCCCCAAGGGGTTATGCTAGTTATTGCTCAGCGGTGGCAGCA
GCCAACTCAGCTTCCTTTCGGGCTTTGTTAGCAGCCGGATCAGCTTGCATGCCTGCAGGTCGACTCTAGA
ATTCTATTAACCGGAAATCTCCAGAGTAGACAGCCAGCGCGCGATCTCGCTGCCGATCAGGTCCGGGTTG
TCTTCTTGCAGCAGATTCAGACCCGGGCCGATGTCCACAGCCTTGCAGTTAGGCAGGCTTTTGGCCAGGC
GAGCGGCTTCGGCCGGTGGGATCAGAACGCCTGGGGTGCCCCAGAACAGCAGCTTCGGGACAGGGGACTG
GTGCAGCCAGTCCATGTATTCTTCGACCAGCGCGACGATGTTCGCTGGCTCACCGGCGATTGGCAGCTCG
TTTGGGAAGCGCCACAGTGGCTCGCGGTCAACAGGATTCAGGAACGGCTCGCGGTAATGGTCCATCTCGA
CTTCAGTCAGCGGGCGGACGACACCCATCGGCAGCGTACCCTCGATAAAAACGTTCTGATCGATGATCAG
CTTGCGGCCGACGTCGGTGGTGCGGAAGGCCTGGAAGGTCTCGCGGGCAAATTCTGGCCATTCGTCCCAG
GTCGGGATAGGGCGGATGAACTCCATAAATGCAATACCTTTGACGCGCTCTGGATTGCGCTTGGCCCAGT
GGAAACCCAGAGCGGAGCCCCAGTCGTGAATGACCAGGACGACCTCTTCCAGACCCAGGGCTTCGATGAA
GGCATCCATGAAGCGGACGTGGTCGTCGAAGAAATAACCCAGGTCTGGTTTGTCGGATTTGCCCATACCG
ATCAGGTCTGGAGCAATGCAGCGATGGGTCGGTGCAACATGCGGGATGATGTTGCGCCACACGTAGGAGG
AGGTCGGGTTACCGTGCAGGAACAGCACAGGGGTGCCATCGCGCGGACCAACATCGACGTAGTGCATGCG
CTCGCCCAGGACTTCCACATAATGGGGGTCGAATGGAAAGCCAGTACCGATTTCGGATCCATCGTTATCG
CTCTGAAAGTACAGATCCTCAGTGGTTGGCTCGAGAGAAACCGTCTCCTCCAAATGTGTATCACTTTGCT
TCTTTGAGTTTGTATCTTGGATGCCACATTTTTTCACATCCATCATTCTCCCTTTTCTTAAACGGAAGAT
GAATGTCAGTGCTACACCAAGGCATAATAAGATGGCTCCCAGAATTACCAAGTGAGTCCTTTCATTTGGA
GGATGTGCCAGAGGTAGTTCTGGGATGACCAATTCAGCTGTATGGTTTTCCTCAGGATCTAATCTCCTAA
AAGTGCAGTAGAAAATCTCATTAGTTGTTGTGTTGATTCTCAGTGTGCTGGTCACATTGAAAAGCTTCTC
CTCTCTCTTGGAATTGGTGGTGGTGGTCTTACCACTCAGGACTTGATGGTCACTGCTTGTCCAGATGACT
TCGGCCTTGGGGTAGCCCTCAGCCTGACATGTCAGTTCATGTTCAGAGGTGACTGGATCCACAACCAAAA
TTCTTTGGTTGATTTTGTTGTATGGGGCATTGACTTTCACAGTAATTCGCTTGTAGTCGGCACCACCATA
GCTGATCATGCAGCGGTACACCCCTGCATCCTGCAATTTCACATCTGTGATCTGAAGTGCAGCATTTCCC
AGGGAGAGCTGGTCCTTCAACAGCCGGGCCCTCTGTCTGTAGCTACTATGCTGAACCTTCAGGTCTTCCT
CTCCATGCACAAATTGAATGATGTTCTTATCCTCCATTTCCCAATAGACAATTAGTGCAGCCAGGTCTAA
TTGTTTTTCTACTGGGAATTTGCATTCAATTGTCATATTGCTACCATACTCTACCACATATAGGTCCTTG
GGAACCGTGACAGTAAATGCGTTCAGCAAATGCCAGTAGGTCATGAATATAAAGACAGCAAATATCCTCA
TGGCGATCGCTAGCCCTATAGTGAGTCGTATTAATACTCTAGCCTTAAGAGCTGTAATTGAACTGGGAGT
GGACACCTGTGGAGAGAAAGGCAAAGTGGATGTCAGTAAGACCAATAGGTGCCTATCAGAAACGCAAGAG
TCTTCTCTGTCTCGACAAGCCCAGTTTCTATTGGTCTCCTTAAACCTGTCTTGTAACCTTGATACTTACC
TGCCCAGTGCCTCACGACCAACTTCTGCAGCTTAAGTTCGAGACTGTTGTGTCAGAAGCACTGACTGCGT
TAGCAATTTAACTGT
